>Addgene plasmid #131031 | pcF-3/2/1 | depositor full sequence | sequence record 252325 | pcF-3/2/1 sequence 3579 bps
GTCTCCGGGAGCTGCATGTGTCAGAGGTTTTCACCGTCATCACCGAAACGCGCGAGGCAGCAAGGAGATG
GCGCCCAACAGTCCCCCGGCCACGGGGCCTGCCACCATACCCACGCCGAAACAAGCGCTCATGAGCCCGA
AGTGGCGAGCCCGATCTTCCCCATCGGTGATGTCGGCGATATAGGCGCCAGCAACCGCACCTGTGGCGCC
GGTGATGCCGGCCACGATGCGTCCGGCGTAGAGGATCTGCTCATGTTTGACAGCTTATCATCGATGCATT
TGACAGCTAGCTCAGTCCTAGGTATAATGCTAGCGCTAGCGAATTCGAGCTCGGTACCAAGACGTCAACT
CGACCCTGTCTAAGAACTTTAAATAATTTCTACTGTTGTAGATCTGTACATAACCTTCGGGCATGGCACG
CTGGTCTAAGAACTTTAAATAATTTCTACTGTTGTAGATCGTATGTTGCATCACCTTCACCCTCTGAGTG
TCTAAGAACTTTAAATAATTTCTACTGTTGTAGATCTTTACACTTTATGCTTCCGGCTCGTAACGGTCTA
AGAACTTTAAATAATTTCTACTGTTGTAGATAAGCTTGGCTGTTTTGGCGGATGAGAGAAGATTTTCAGC
CTGATACAGATTAAATCAGAACGCAGAAGCGGTCTGATAAAACAGAATTTGCCTGGCGGCAGTAGCGCGG
TGGTCCCACCTGACCCCATGCCGAACTCAGAAGTGAAACGCCGTAGCGCCGATGGTAGTGTGGGGTCTCC
CCATGCGAGAGTAGGGAACTGCCAGGCATCAAATAAAACGAAAGGCTCAGTCGAAAGACTGGGCCTTTCG
TTTTATCTGTTGTTTGTCGGTGAACGCTCTCCTGAGTAGGACAAATCCGCCGGGAGCGGATTTGAACGTT
GCGAAGCAACGGCCCGGAGGGTGGCGGGCAGGACGCCCGCCATAAACTGCCAGGCATCAAATTAAGCAGA
AGGCCATCCTGACGGATGGCCTTTTTGCGTTTCTACAAACTCTTTTGTTTATTTTTCTAAATACATTCAA
ATATGTATCCGCTCATGAGACAATAACCCTGATAAATGCTTCAATAATATTGAAAAAGGAAGAGTATGAG
TATTCAACATTTCCGTGTCGCCCTTATTCCCTTTTTTGCGGCATTTTGCCTTCCTGTTTTTGCTCACCCA
GAAACGCTGGTGAAAGTAAAAGATGCTGAAGATCAGTTGGGTGCACGAGTGGGTTACATCGAACTGGATC
TCAACAGCGGTAAGATCCTTGAGAGTTTTCGCCCCGAAGAACGTTTTCCAATGATGAGCACTTTTAAAGT
TCTGCTATGTGGCGCGGTATTATCCCGTGTTGACGCCGGGCAAGAGCAACTCGGTCGCCGCATACACTAT
TCTCAGAATGACTTGGTTGAGTACTCACCAGTCACAGAAAAGCATCTTACGGATGGCATGACAGTAAGAG
AATTATGCAGTGCTGCCATAACCATGAGTGATAACACTGCGGCCAACTTACTTCTGACAACGATCGGAGG
ACCGAAGGAGCTAACCGCTTTTTTGCACAACATGGGGGATCATGTAACTCGCCTTGATCGTTGGGAACCG
GAGCTGAATGAAGCCATACCAAACGACGAGCGTGACACCACGATGCCTGCAGCAATGGCAACAACGTTGC
GCAAACTATTAACTGGCGAACTACTTACTCTAGCTTCCCGGCAACAATTAATAGACTGGATGGAGGCGGA
TAAAGTTGCAGGACCACTTCTGCGCTCGGCCCTTCCGGCTGGCTGGTTTATTGCTGATAAATCTGGAGCC
GGTGAGCGTGGGTCTCGCGGTATCATTGCAGCACTGGGGCCAGATGGTAAGCCCTCCCGTATCGTAGTTA
TCTACACGACGGGGAGTCAGGCAACTATGGATGAACGAAATAGACAGATCGCTGAGATAGGTGCCTCACT
GATTAAGCATTGGTAACTGTCAGACCAAGTTTACTCATATATACTTTAGATTGATT
[125 nt withheld, positions 2017-2141]
C
[141 nt withheld, positions 2143-2283]
CCTTTGACGTTGGAGTCCACGTTCTTTAATAGTGGACTCTTGTTCCAAACTTGAACAACACTCAACCCTA
TCTCGGGCTATTCTTTTGATTTATAAGGGATTTTGCCGATTTCGGCCTATTGGTTAAAAAATGAGCTGAT
TTAACAAAAATTTAACGCGAATTTTAACAAAATATTAACGTTTACAATTTAAAAGGATCTAGGTGAAGAT
CCTTTTTGATAATCTCATGACCAAAATCCCTTAACGTGAGTTTTCGTTCCACTGAGCGTCAGACCCCGTA
GAAAAGATCAAAGGATCTTCTTGAGATCCTTTTTTTCTGCGCGTAATCTGCTGCTTGCAAACAAAAAAAC
CACCGCTACCAGCGGTGGTTTGTTTGCCGGATCAAGAGCTACCAACTCTTTTTCCGAAGGTAACTGGCTT
CAGCAGAGCGCAGATACCAAATACTGTCCTTCTAGTGTAGCCGTAGTTAGGCCACCACTTCAAGAACTCT
GTAGCACCGCCTACATACCTCGCTCTGCTAATCCTGTTACCAGTGGCTGCTGCCAGTGGCGATAAGTCGT
GTCTTACCGGGTTGGACTCAAGACGATAGTTACCGGATAAGGCGCAGCGGTCGGGCTGAACGGGGGGTTC
GTGCACACAGCCCAGCTTGGAGCGAACGACCTACACCGAACTGAGATACCTACAGCGTGAGCTATGAGAA
AGCGCCACGCTTCCCGAAGGGAGAAAGGCGGACAGGTATCCGGTAAGCGGCAGGGTCGGAACAGGAGAGC
GCACGAGGGAGCTTCCAGGGGGAAACGCCTGGTATCTTTATAGTCCTGTCGGGTTTCGCCACCTCTGACT
TGAGCGTCGATTTTTGTGATGCTCGTCAGGGGGGCGGAGCCTATGGAAAAACGCCAGCAACGCGGCCTTT
TTACGGTTCCTGGCCTTTTGCTGGCCTTTTGCTCACATGTTCTTTCCTGCGTTATCCCCTGATTCTGTGG
ATAACCGTATTACCGCCTTTGAGTGAGCTGATACCGCTCGCCGCAGCCGAACGACCGAGCGCAGCGAGTC
AGTGAGCGAGGAAGCGGAAGAGCGCCTGATGCGGTATTTTCTCCTTACGCATCTGTGCGGTATTTCACAC
CGCATATGGTGCACTCTCAGTACAATCTGCTCTGATGCCGCATAGTTAAGCCAGTATACACTCCGCTATC
GCTACGTGACTGGGTCATGGCTGCGCCCCGACACCCGCCAACACCCGCTGACGCGCCCTGACGGGCTTGT
CTGCTCCCGGCATCCGCTTACAGACAAGCTGTGACG
Features (pLannotate 1.2.2; 16 found; start..end, strand, type, name):
     21..61      -  CDS            rop (fragment): Rop protein, which maintains plasmids at low copy number; rop
     60..247     -  CDS            TcR (fragment): tetracycline efflux protein; tet; confers resistance to tetracycline
    257..275     +  promoter       tet promoter (fragment): E. coli promoter for tetracycline efflux protein gene
    280..314     +  promoter       J23119 promoter: bacterial promoter (Registry of Standard Biological Parts BBa J23119)
    321..338     +  misc_feature   MCS (fragment): pUC18/19 multiple cloning site
    394..419     -  CDS            superfolder GFP (fragment): GFP variant that folds robustly even when fused to poorly folded proteins (Pédelacq et al., 2006)
    460..485     -  CDS            GFP (fragment): green fluorescent protein
    527..552     +  promoter       lac UV5 promoter (fragment): E. coli lac promoter with an "up" mutation
    681..796     +  ncRNA          5S rRNA: Accession: RF00001 - 5S ribosomal RNA
    800..886     +  terminator     rrnB T1 terminator: Escherichia coli rrnB; transcription terminator T1 from the E. coli rrnB gene
    978..1005    +  terminator     rrnB T2 terminator: transcription terminator T2 from the E. coli rrnB gene
   1024..1115    +  promoter       AmpR promoter: bla
   1116..1976    +  CDS            AmpR: β-lactamase; bla; confers resistance to ampicillin, carbenicillin, and related antibiotics
   2018..2473    +  rep_origin     f1 ori (sequence partly withheld): f1 bacteriophage origin of replication; arrow indicates direction of (+) strand synthesis
   2584..3172    +  rep_origin     ori: high-copy-number ColE1/pMB1/pBR322/pUC origin of replication
   3358..3498    -  misc_feature   bom: basis of mobility region from pBR322
