>Addgene plasmid #131031 | pcF-3/2/1 | addgene full sequence | sequence record 258229 | Addgene NGS Result
TTGACAGCTAGCTCAGTCCTAGGTATAATGCTAGCGCTAGCGAATTCGAGCTCGGTACCAAGACGTCAAC
TCGACCCTGTCTAAGAACTTTAAATAATTTCTACTGTTGTAGATCTGTACATAACCTTCGGGCATGGCAC
GCTGGTCTAAGAACTTTAAATAATTTCTACTGTTGTAGATCGTATGTTGCATCACCTTCACCCTCTGAGT
GTCTAAGAACTTTAAATAATTTCTACTGTTGTAGATCTTTACACTTTATGCTTCCGGCTCGTAACGGTCT
AAGAACTTTAAATAATTTCTACTGTTGTAGATAAGCTTGGCTGTTTTGGCGGATGAGAGAAGATTTTCAG
CCTGATACAGATTAAATCAGAACGCAGAAGCGGTCTGATAAAACAGAATTTGCCTGGCGGCAGTAGCGCG
GTGGTCCCACCTGACCCCATGCCGAACTCAGAAGTGAAACGCCGTAGCGCCGATGGTAGTGTGGGGTCTC
CCCATGCGAGAGTAGGGAACTGCCAGGCATCAAATAAAACGAAAGGCTCAGTCGAAAGACTGGGCCTTTC
GTTTTATCTGTTGTTTGTCGGTGAACGCTCTCCTGAGTAGGACAAATCCGCCGGGAGCGGATTTGAACGT
TGCGAAGCAACGGCCCGGAGGGTGGCGGGCAGGACGCCCGCCATAAACTGCCAGGCATCAAATTAAGCAG
AAGGCCATCCTGACGGATGGCCTTTTTGCGTTTCTACAAACTCTTTTGTTTATTTTTCTAAATACATTCA
AATATGTATCCGCTCATGAGACAATAACCCTGATAAATGCTTCAATAATATTGAAAAAGGAAGAGTATGA
GTATTCAACATTTCCGTGTCGCCCTTATTCCCTTTTTTGCGGCATTTTGCCTTCCTGTTTTTGCTCACCC
AGAAACGCTGGTGAAAGTAAAAGATGCTGAAGATCAGTTGGGTGCACGAGTGGGTTACATCGAACTGGAT
CTCAACAGCGGTAAGATCCTTGAGAGTTTTCGCCCCGAAGAACGTTTTCCAATGATGAGCACTTTTAAAG
TTCTGCTATGTGGCGCGGTATTATCCCGTGTTGACGCCGGGCAAGAGCAACTCGGTCGCCGCATACACTA
TTCTCAGAATGACTTGGTTGAGTACTCACCAGTCACAGAAAAGCATCTTACGGATGGCATGACAGTAAGA
GAATTATGCAGTGCTGCCATAACCATGAGTGATAACACTGCGGCCAACTTACTTCTGACAACGATCGGAG
GACCGAAGGAGCTAACCGCTTTTTTGCACAACATGGGGGATCATGTAACTCGCCTTGATCGTTGGGAACC
GGAGCTGAATGAAGCCATACCAAACGACGAGCGTGACACCACGATGCCTGCAGCAATGGCAACAACGTTG
CGCAAACTATTAACTGGCGAACTACTTACTCTAGCTTCCCGGCAACAATTAATAGACTGGATGGAGGCGG
ATAAAGTTGCAGGACCACTTCTGCGCTCGGCCCTTCCGGCTGGCTGGTTTATTGCTGATAAATCTGGAGC
CGGTGAGCGTGGGTCTCGCGGTATCATTGCAGCACTGGGGCCAGATGGTAAGCCCTCCCGTATCGTAGTT
ATCTACACGACGGGGAGTCAGGCAACTATGGATGAACGAAATAGACAGATCGCTGAGATAGGTGCCTCAC
TGATTAAGCATTGGTAACTGTCAGACCAAGTTTACTCATATATACTTTAGATTGATT
[125 nt withheld, positions 1738-1862]
C
[141 nt withheld, positions 1864-2004]
CCTTTGACGTTGGAGTCCACGTTCTTT
[37 nt withheld, positions 2032-2068]
ACCCTATCTCGGGCTATTCTTTTGATTTATAAGGGATTTTGCCGATTTCGGCCTATTGGTTAAAAAATGA
GCTGATTTAACAAAAATTTAACGCGAATTTTAACAAAATATTAACGTTTACAATTTAAAAGGATCTAGGT
GAAGATCCTTTTTGATAATCTCATGACCAAAATCCCTTAACGTGAGTTTTCGTTCCACTGAGCGTCAGAC
CCCGTAGAAAAGATCAAAGGATCTTCTTGAGATCCTTTTTTTCTGCGCGTAATCTGCTGCTTGCAAACAA
AAAAACCACCGCTACCAGCGGTGGTTTGTTTGCCGGATCAAGAGCTACCAACTCTTTTTCCGAAGGTAAC
TGGCTTCAGCAGAGCGCAGATACCAAATACTGTCCTTCTAGTGTAGCCGTAGTTAGGCCACCACTTCAAG
AACTCTGTAGCACCGCCTACATACCTCGCTCTGCTAATCCTGTTACCAGTGGCTGCTGCCAGTGGCGATA
AGTCGTGTCTTACCGGGTTGGACTCAAGACGATAGTTACCGGATAAGGCGCAGCGGTCGGGCTGAACGGG
GGGTTCGTGCACACAGCCCAGCTTGGAGCGAACGACCTACACCGAACTGAGATACCTACAGCGTGAGCTA
TGAGAAAGCGCCACGCTTCCCGAAGGGAGAAAGGCGGACAGGTATCCGGTAAGCGGCAGGGTCGGAACAG
GAGAGCGCACGAGGGAGCTTCCAGGGGGAAACGCCTGGTATCTTTATAGTCCTGTCGGGTTTCGCCACCT
CTGACTTGAGCGTCGATTTTTGTGATGCTCGTCAGGGGGGCGGAGCCTATGGAAAAACGCCAGCAACGCG
GCCTTTTTACGGTTCCTGGCCTTTTGCTGGCCTTTTGCTCACATGTTCTTTCCTGCGTTATCCCCTGATT
CTGTGGATAACCGTATTACCGCCTTTGAGTGAGCTGATACCGCTCGCCGCAGCCGAACGACCGAGCGCAG
CGAGTCAGTGAGCGAGGAAGCGGAAGAGCGCCTGATGCGGTATTTTCTCCTTACGCATCTGTGCGGTATT
TCACACCGCATATGGTGCACTCTCAGTACAATCTGCTCTGATGCCGCATAGTTAAGCCAGTATACACTCC
GCTATCGCTACGTGACTGGGTCATGGCTGCGCCCCGACACCCGCCAACACCCGCTGACGCGCCCTGACGG
GCTTGTCTGCTCCCGGCATCCGCTTACAGACAAGCTGTGACGGTCTCCGGGAGCTGCATGTGTCAGAGGT
TTTCACCGTCATCACCGAAACGCGCGAGGCAGAAGGAGATGGCGCCCAACAGTCCCCCGGCCACGGGGCC
TGCCACCATACCCACGCCGAAACAAGCGCTCATGAGCCCGAAGTGGCGAGCCCGATCTTCCCCATCGGTG
ATGTCGGCGATATAGGCGCCAGCAACCGCACCTGTGGCGCCGGTGATGCCGGCCACGATGCGTCCGGCGT
AGAGGATCTGCTCATGTTTGACAGCTTATCATCGATGCAT
Features (pLannotate 1.2.2; 16 found; start..end, strand, type, name):
      1..35      +  promoter       J23119 promoter: bacterial promoter (Registry of Standard Biological Parts BBa J23119)
     42..59      +  misc_feature   MCS (fragment): pUC18/19 multiple cloning site
    115..140     -  CDS            superfolder GFP (fragment): GFP variant that folds robustly even when fused to poorly folded proteins (Pédelacq et al., 2006)
    181..206     -  CDS            GFP (fragment): green fluorescent protein
    248..273     +  promoter       lac UV5 promoter (fragment): E. coli lac promoter with an "up" mutation
    402..517     +  ncRNA          5S rRNA: Accession: RF00001 - 5S ribosomal RNA
    521..607     +  terminator     rrnB T1 terminator: Escherichia coli rrnB; transcription terminator T1 from the E. coli rrnB gene
    699..726     +  terminator     rrnB T2 terminator: transcription terminator T2 from the E. coli rrnB gene
    745..836     +  promoter       AmpR promoter: bla
    837..1697    +  CDS            AmpR: β-lactamase; bla; confers resistance to ampicillin, carbenicillin, and related antibiotics
   1739..2119    +  rep_origin     M13 ori (sequence partly withheld): M13 bacteriophage origin of replication; arrow indicates direction of (+) strand synthesis
   2305..2893    +  rep_origin     ori: high-copy-number ColE1/pMB1/pBR322/pUC origin of replication
   3079..3219    -  misc_feature   bom: basis of mobility region from pBR322
   3321..3360    -  CDS            rop (fragment): Rop protein, which maintains plasmids at low copy number; rop
   3361..3546    -  CDS            TcR (fragment): tetracycline efflux protein; tet; confers resistance to tetracycline
   3556..3574    +  promoter       tet promoter (fragment): E. coli promoter for tetracycline efflux protein gene
