[The description below was written by a language model from this plasmid's Addgene catalogue record and pLannotate feature annotations shown in this document.]
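Description:
pcF-3/2/1 is a small (about 3.6 kb) bacterial CRISPR plasmid built on a pBAD18-derived backbone that expresses a three-spacer CRISPR array for the Francisella novicida Cas12a nuclease (FnCas12a). It is propagated in E. coli as a high-copy plasmid from a ColE1/pMB1-type origin and selected with ampicillin through the bla (β-lactamase) gene and its native promoter. The backbone also carries a filamentous phage (f1/M13) origin, the pBR322 bom mobility region, and short remnants of rop, the tetracycline resistance gene and its promoter, which are non-functional leftovers of the vector lineage. No Cas12a coding sequence is annotated, so the nuclease would have to be supplied from another source.

The payload is a 234 bp array transcribed from the strong constitutive synthetic promoter J23119, with transcription ending at the downstream rrnB T1 and T2 terminators. Cas12a processes its own precursor transcript by cutting within the repeats, so a single array transcript yields several mature crRNAs without accessory factors. The roughly 26 bp annotations within the array region (two matching GFP or superfolder GFP on the reverse strand and one matching the lacUV5 promoter) are spaced and sized in a way that suggests they are the three spacers rather than real coding or promoter elements. This would imply targeting of a GFP reporter cassette, although the record does not state the targets. The name and the description as "array 6" suggest one particular spacer ordering in a set of arrays, consistent with the associated work on modular array assembly and the factors that affect crRNA biogenesis. The depositor sequence and the sequencing-verified record differ by one nucleotide in length and in their start coordinate, but show the same feature arrangement.
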