Addgene plasmid #131031: pcF-3/2/1
Purpose: Three-spacer array 6 for FnCas12a.
Depositing lab: Chase Beisel. Depositing organization: Helmholtz-Zentrum fuer Infektionsforschung (HZI). Publication: Modular one-pot assembly of CRISPR arrays enables library generation and reveals factors influencing crRNA biogenesis. Liao C, Ttofali F, Slotkowski RA, Denny SR, Cecil TD, Leenay RT, Keung AJ, Beisel CL. Nat Commun. 2019 Jul 3;10(1):2948. doi: 10.1038/s41467-019-10747-3. PubMed 31270316.
Backbone
  Vector backbone: pBAD18
  Total vector size (bp): 3579
  Vector type: Bacterial Expression, CRISPR
Growth in bacteria
  Bacterial resistance: Ampicillin, 100 μg/mL
  Growth temperature: 37°C
  Growth strain: DH5alpha
  Copy number: High Copy
Gene/Insert
  Gene/Insert name: 3-spacer array for FnCas12a
  Insert size (bp): 234
  Promoter: PJ23119
  Cloning method: Unknown
  Sequencing primers: 5′ AGCGCTCATGAGCCCGA; 3′ TGCCGCCAGGCAAATTCTG
Terms and licenses: Academic/Nonprofit Terms; Industry Terms: Not Available to Industry
How to cite: pcF-3/2/1 was a gift from Chase Beisel (Addgene plasmid # 131031 ; http://n2t.net/addgene:131031 ; RRID:Addgene_131031)
